>Addgene plasmid #34710 | pQTEV-HSPB8 | depositor full sequence | sequence record 41744 | pQTEV-HSPB8 sequence 5363 bps
CTCGAGAAATCATAAAAAATTTATTTGCTTTGTGAGCGGATAACAATTATAATAGATTCAATTGTGAGCG
GATAACAATTTCACACAGAATTCATTAAAGAGGAGAAATTAACTATGAAACATCACCATCACCATCACCA
TAGCGATTACGACATCCCCACTACTGAGAATCTTTATTTTCAGGGATCTGCTGACGGTCAGATGCCCTTC
TCCTGCCACTACCCAAGCCGCCTGCGCCGAGACCCCTTCCGGGACTCTCCCCTCTCCTCTCGCCTGCTGG
ATGATGGCTTTGGCATGGACCCCTTCCCAGACGACTTGACAGCCTCTTGGCCCGACTGGGCTCTGCCTCG
TCTCTCCTCCGCCTGGCCAGGCACCCTAAGGTCGGGCATGGTGCCCCGGGGCCCCACTGCCACCGCCAGG
TTTGGGGTGCCTGCCGAGGGCAGGACCCCCCCACCCTTCCCTGGGGAGCCCTGGAAAGTGTGTGTGAATG
TGCACAGCTTCAAGCCAGAGGAGTTGATGGTGAAGACCAAAGATGGATACGTGGAGGTGTCTGGCAAACA
TGAAGAGAAACAGCAAGAAGGTGGCATTGTTTCTAAGAACTTCACAAAGAAAATCCAGCTTCCTGCAGAG
GTGGATCCTGTGACAGTATTTGCCTCACTTTCCCCAGAGGGTCTGCTGATCATCGAAGCTCCCCAGGTCC
CTCCTTACTCAACATTTGGAGAGAGCAGTTTCAACAACGAGCTTCCCCAGGACAGCCAGGAAGTCACCTG
TACCTGAGCGGCCGCTCGACCTGCAGCCAAGCTTAATTAGCTGAGCTTGGACTCCTGTTGATAGATCCAG
TAATGACCTCAGAACTCCATCTGGATTTGTTCAGAACGCTCGGTTGCCGCCGGGCGTTTTTTATTGGTGA
GAATCCAAGCTAGCTTGGCGAGATTTTCAGGAGCTAAGGAAGCTAAAATGGAGAAAAAAATCACTGGATA
TACCACCGTTGATATATCCCAATGGCATCGTAAAGAACATTTTGAGGCATTTCAGTCAGTTGCTCAATGT
ACCTATAACCAGACCGTTCAGCTGGATATTACGGCCTTTTTAAAGACCGTAAAGAAAAATAAGCACAAGT
TTTATCCGGCCTTTATTCACATTCTTGCCCGCCTGATGAATGCTCATCCGGAATTTCGTATGGCAATGAA
AGACGGTGAGCTGGTGATATGGGATAGTGTTCACCCTTGTTACACCGTTTTCCATGAGCAAACTGAAACG
TTTTCATCGCTCTGGAGTGAATACCACGACGATTTCCGGCAGTTTCTACACATATATTCGCAAGATGTGG
CGTGTTACGGTGAAAACCTGGCCTATTTCCCTAAAGGGTTTATTGAGAATATGTTTTTCGTCTCAGCCAA
TCCCTGGGTGAGTTTCACCAGTTTTGATTTAAACGTGGCCAATATGGACAACTTCTTCGCCCCCGTTTTC
ACCATGGGCAAATATTATACGCAAGGCGACAAGGTGCTGATGCCGCTGGCGATTCAGGTTCATCATGCCG
TTTGTGATGGCTTCCATGTCGGCAGAATGCTTAATGAATTACAACAGTACTGCGATGAGTGGCAGGGCGG
GGCGTAATTTTTTTAAGGCAGTTATTGGTGCCCTTAAACGCCTGGGGTAATGACTCTCTAGCTTGAGGCA
TCAAATAAAACGAAAGGCTCAGTCGAAAGACTGGGCCTTTCGTTTTATCTGTTGTTTGTCGGTGAACGCT
CTCCTGAGTAGGACAAATCCGCCCTCTAGATTACGTGCAGTCGATGATAAGCTGTCAAACATGAGAATTG
TGCCTAATGAGTGAGCTAACTTACATTAATTGCGTTGCGCTCACTGCCCGCTTTCCAGTCGGGAAACCTG
TCGTGCCAGCTGCATTAATGAATCGGCCAACGCGCGGGGAGAGGCGGTTTGCGTATTGGGCGCCAGGGTG
GTTTTTCTTTTCACCAGTGAGACGGGCAACAGCTGATTGCCCTTCACCGCCTGGCCCTGAGAGAGTTGCA
GCAAGCGGTCCACGCTGGTTTGCCCCAGCAGGCGAAAATCCTGTTTGATGGTGGTTAACGGCGGGATATA
ACATGAGCTGTCTTCGGTATCGTCGTATCCCACTACCGAGATATCCGCACCAACGCGCAGCCCGGACTCG
GTAATGGCGCGCATTGCGCCCAGCGCCATCTGATCGTTGGCAACCAGCATCGCAGTGGGAACGATGCCCT
CATTCAGCATTTGCATGGTTTGTTGAAAACCGGACATGGCACTCCAGTCGCCTTCCCGTTCCGCTATCGG
CTGAATTTGATTGCGAGTGAGATATTTATGCCAGCCAGCCAGACGCAGACGCGCCGAGACAGAACTTAAT
GGGCCCGCTAACAGCGCGATTTGCTGGTGACCCAATGCGACCAGATGCTCCACGCCCAGTCGCGTACCGT
CTTCATGGGAGAAAATAATACTGTTGATGGGTGTCTGGTCAGAGACATCAAGAAATAACGCCGGAACATT
AGTGCAGGCAGCTTCCACAGCAATGGCATCCTGGTCATCCAGCGGATAGTTAATGATCAGCCCACTGACG
CGTTGCGCGAGAAGATTGTGCACCGCCGCTTTACAGGCTTCGACGCCGCTTCGTTCTACCATCGACACCA
CCACGCTGGCACCCAGTTGATCGGCGCGAGATTTAATCGCCGCGACAATTTGCGACGGCGCGTGCAGGGC
CAGACTGGAGGTGGCAACGCCAATCAGCAACGACTGTTTGCCCGCCAGTTGTTGTGCCACGCGGTTGGGA
ATGTAATTCAGCTCCGCCATCGCCGCTTCCACTTTTTCCCGCGTTTTCGCAGAAACGTGGCTGGCCTGGT
TCACCACGCGGGAAACGGTCTGATAAGAGACACCGGCATACTCTGCGACATCGTATAACGTTACTGGTTT
CACATTCACCACCCTGAATTGACTCTCTTCCGGGCGCTATCATGCCATACCGCGAAAGGTTTTGCACCAT
TCGATGGTGTCGGAATTTCGGGCAGCGTTGGGTCCTGGCCACGGGTGCGCATGATCTAGAGCTGCCTCGC
GCGTTTCGGTGATGACGGTGAAAACCTCTGACACATGCAGCTCCCGGAGACGGTCACAGCTTGTCTGTAA
GCGGATGCCGGGAGCAGACAAGCCCGTCAGGGCGCGTCAGCGGGTGTTGGCGGGTGTCGGGGCGCAGCCA
TGACCCAGTCACGTAGCGATAGCGGAGTGTATACTGGCTTAACTATGCGGCATCAGAGCAGATTGTACTG
AGAGTGCACCACATGCGGTGTGAAATACCGCACAGATGCGTAAGGAGAAAATACCGCATCAGGCGCTCTT
CCGCTTCCTCGCTCACTGACTCGCTGCGCTCGGTCGTTCGGCTGCGGCGAGCGGTATCAGCTCACTCAAA
GGCGGTAATACGGTTATCCACAGAATCAGGGGATAACGCAGGAAAGAACATGTGAGCAAAAGGCCAGCAA
AAGGCCAGGAACCGTAAAAAGGCCGCGTTGCTGGCGTTTTTCCATAGGCTCCGCCCCCCTGACGAGCATC
ACAAAAATCGACGCTCAAGTCAGAGGTGGCGAAACCCGACAGGACTATAAAGATACCAGGCGTTTCCCCC
TGGAAGCTCCCTCGTGCGCTCTCCTGTTCCGACCCTGCCGCTTACCGGATACCTGTCCGCCTTTCTCCCT
TCGGGAAGCGTGGCGCTTTCTCATAGCTCACGCTGTAGGTATCTCAGTTCGGTGTAGGTCGTTCGCTCCA
AGCTGGGCTGTGTGCACGAACCCCCCGTTCAGCCCGACCGCTGCGCCTTATCCGGTAACTATCGTCTTGA
GTCCAACCCGGTAAGACACGACTTATCGCCACTGGCAGCAGCCACTGGTAACAGGATTAGCAGAGCGAGG
TATGTAGGCGGTGCTACAGAGTTCTTGAAGTGGTGGCCTAACTACGGCTACACTAGAAGGACAGTATTTG
GTATCTGCGCTCTGCTGAAGCCAGTTACCTTCGGAAAAAGAGTTGGTAGCTCTTGATCCGGCAAACAAAC
CACCGCTGGTAGCGGTGGTTTTTTTGTTTGCAAGCAGCAGATTACGCGCAGAAAAAAAGGATCTCAAGAA
GATCCTTTGATCTTTTCTACGGGGTCTGACGCTCAGTGGAACGAAAACTCACGTTAAGGGATTTTGGTCA
TGAGATTATCAAAAAGGATCTTCACCTAGATCCTTTTAAATTAAAAATGAAGTTTTAAATCAATCTAAAG
TATATATGAGTAAACTTGGTCTGACAGTTACCAATGCTTAATCAGTGAGGCACCTATCTCAGCGATCTGT
CTATTTCGTTCATCCATAGTTGCCTGACTCCCCGTCGTGTAGATAACTACGATACGGGAGGGCTTACCAT
CTGGCCCCAGTGCTGCAATGATACCGCGAGACCCACGCTCACCGGCTCCAGATTTATCAGCAATAAACCA
GCCAGCCGGAAGGGCCGAGCGCAGAAGTGGTCCTGCAACTTTATCCGCCTCCATCCAGTCTATTAATTGT
TGCCGGGAAGCTAGAGTAAGTAGTTCGCCAGTTAATAGTTTGCGCAACGTTGTTGCCATTGCTACAGGCA
TCGTGGTGTCACGCTCGTCGTTTGGTATGGCTTCATTCAGCTCCGGTTCCCAACGATCAAGGCGAGTTAC
ATGATCCCCCATGTTGTGCAAAAAAGCGGTTAGCTCCTTCGGTCCTCCGATCGTTGTCAGAAGTAAGTTG
GCCGCAGTGTTATCACTCATGGTTATGGCAGCACTGCATAATTCTCTTACTGTCATGCCATCCGTAAGAT
GCTTTTCTGTGACTGGTGAGTACTCAACCAAGTCATTCTGAGAATAGTGTATGCGGCGACCGAGTTGCTC
TTGCCCGGCGTCAATACGGGATAATACCGCGCCACATAGCAGAACTTTAAAAGTGCTCATCATTGGAAAA
CGTTCTTCGGGGCGAAAACTCTCAAGGATCTTACCGCTGTTGAGATCCAGTTCGATGTAACCCACTCGTG
CACCCAACTGATCTTCAGCATCTTTTACTTTCACCAGCGTTTCTGGGTGAGCAAAAACAGGAAGGCAAAA
TGCCGCAAAAAAGGGAATAAGGGCGACACGGAAATGTTGAATACTCATACTCTTCCTTTTTCAATATTAT
TGAAGCATTTATCAGGGTTATTGTCTCATGAGCGGATACATATTTGAATGTATTTAGAAAAATAAACAAA
TAGGGGTTCCGCGCACATTTCCCCGAAAAGTGCCACCTGACGTCTAAGAAACCATTATTATCATGACATT
AACCTATAAAAATAGGCGTATCACGAGGCCCTTTCGTCTTCAC
Features (pLannotate 1.2.2; 18 found; start..end, strand, type, name):
     10..54      +  promoter       T5 promoter: bacteriophage T5 promoter for E. coli RNA polymerase, with embedded lac operator
     62..78      +  protein_bind   lac operator: The lac repressor binds to the lac operator to inhibit transcription in E. coli. This inhibition can be relieved by adding lactose or isopropyl-β-D-thiogalactopyranoside (IPTG). lac repressor encoded by lacI
    121..141     +  CDS            7xHis: 6xHis affinity tag
    165..185     +  CDS            capTEV™ (fragment): composite tag for in vivo biotinylation, TEV protease cleavage, and 6xHis tagging
    190..774     +  CDS            HSPB8: HSPB8_HUMAN - Also known as CRYAC, E2IG1, HSP22. Experimental evidence at protein level: Swiss-Prot protein existence level 1. Displays temperature-dependent chaperone activity. From Homo sapiens (Human).
    820..914     +  terminator     lambda t0 terminator: transcription terminator from phage lambda
    929..957     +  promoter       cat promoter (fragment): promoter of the E. coli cat gene encoding chloramphenicol acetyltransferase
    958..1614    +  CDS            cat: CAT_ECOLX - Experimental evidence at protein level: Swiss-Prot protein existence level 1. This enzyme is an effector of chloramphenicol resistance in bacteria. From Escherichia coli. This protein is used as a marker in many commonly used cloning vectors, such as pACYC184.
   1682..1768    +  terminator     rrnB T1 terminator: Escherichia coli rrnB; transcription terminator T1 from the E. coli rrnB gene
   1791..1808    -  promoter       tet promoter (fragment): E. coli promoter for tetracycline efflux protein gene
   1827..1848    -  protein_bind   CAP binding site: CAP binding activates transcription in the presence of cAMP. E. coli catabolite activator protein
   1861..2943    -  CDS            lacI: lac repressor; lacI; The lac repressor binds to the lac operator to inhibit transcription in E. coli. This inhibition can be relieved by adding lactose or isopropyl-β-D-thiogalactopyranoside (IPTG).
   2944..3021    -  promoter       lacIq promoter: lacI (mutant); In the lacIq allele, a single base change in the promoter boosts expression of the lacI gene about 10-fold.
   3070..3111    +  CDS            rop (fragment): Rop protein, which maintains plasmids at low copy number; rop
   3213..3353    +  misc_feature   bom: basis of mobility region from pBR322
   3539..4127    -  rep_origin     ori: high-copy-number ColE1/pMB1/pBR322/pUC origin of replication
   4298..5158    -  CDS            AmpR: β-lactamase; bla; confers resistance to ampicillin, carbenicillin, and related antibiotics
   5159..5263    -  promoter       AmpR promoter: bla
