[The description below was written by a language model from this plasmid's Addgene catalogue record and pLannotate feature annotations shown in this document.]
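Description:
pQTEV-HSPB8 is a bacterial expression plasmid for producing human HSPB8 (heat shock 22 kDa protein 8, also called HSP22), a small heat shock protein with chaperone activity, in E. coli. The backbone, pQTEV, is derived from the Qiagen vector pQE-2. It replicates from a ColE1/pMB1-type origin, with a pBR322 bom region and a fragment of rop nearby, and is selected with ampicillin through the β-lactamase gene. The catalogue lists the copy number as unknown. The annotated sequence is 5,363 nt, consistent with the stated backbone of about 4.7 kb plus a 663 bp insert.

Expression is driven by the bacteriophage T5 promoter, which is recognised by the host RNA polymerase and is controlled by lac operator sequences. The plasmid carries its own lacI gene under the stronger lacIq promoter, so transcription is repressed until induction with IPTG. The HSPB8 coding sequence was cloned between BamHI and NotI sites, both retained. It lies in frame behind a backbone-encoded N-terminal 7xHis tag and a TEV protease recognition site, so the protein can be purified by metal affinity and the tag then cleaved off. The lambda t0 terminator follows the insert. Downstream lie a cat promoter fragment and cat coding sequence followed by the rrnB T1 terminator, but the depositor notes that this chloramphenicol resistance sequence is inactive.

The plasmid is supplied in the Rosetta strain, which also carries pRARE, a separate chloramphenicol-resistant plasmid that supplies rare tRNAs to aid overexpression of recombinant proteins. The clone belongs to a public catalogue of human protein expression constructs generated for structural genomics.
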