Addgene plasmid #34710: pQTEV-HSPB8
Depositing lab: Konrad Buessow. Depositing organization: Max Planck Institute for Molecular Genetics. Publication: Structural genomics of human proteins--target selection and generation of a public catalogue of expression clones. Bussow K, Scheich C, Sievert V, Harttig U, Schultz J, Simon B, Bork P, Lehrach H, Heinemann U. Microb Cell Fact. 2005 Jul 5;4:21. doi: 10.1186/1475-2859-4-21. PubMed 15998469.
Backbone
  Vector backbone: pQTEV
  Backbone size w/o insert (bp): 4700
  Vector type: Bacterial Expression
Growth in bacteria
  Bacterial resistance: Ampicillin, 100 μg/mL
  Growth temperature: 37°C
  Growth strain: Rosetta
  Copy number: Unknown
Gene/Insert
  Gene/Insert name: heat shock 22 kDa protein 8 (alt names: HSPB8; DKFZp586E1323; PSFEp250G125)
  Species: H. sapiens (human)
  Insert size (bp): 663
  GenBank ID: DQ000565
  Entrez Gene: HSPB8 (a.k.a. CMT2L, DHMN2, E2IG1, H11, HMN2, HMN2A, HSP22)
  Tag / fusion protein: His (N terminal on backbone); TEV (N terminal on backbone)
  Cloning method: Restriction Enzyme; 5′ cloning site BamHI (not destroyed); 3′ cloning site NotI (not destroyed)
  Sequencing primers: 5′ TGAGCGGATAACAATTTCACACAG; 3′ GGCAACCGAGCGTTCTGAAC
Terms and licenses: Academic/Nonprofit Terms; Industry Terms: Not Available to Industry
Depositor comments: The vector pQTEV is derived from Qiagen pQE-2 and contains an inactive chloramphenicol resistance gene sequence. The Rosetta bacterial strain contains an additional plasmid. The second plasmid, pRARE, provides rare tRNAs for overexpression of recombinant proteins. It has 4694 bp and is chloramphenicol resistence.
How to cite: pQTEV-HSPB8 was a gift from Konrad Buessow (Addgene plasmid # 34710 ; http://n2t.net/addgene:34710 ; RRID:Addgene_34710)
