>Addgene plasmid #34710 | pQTEV-HSPB8 | addgene partial sequence | sequence record 60999 | pQE-Fwd 5'-CCCGAAAAGTGCCACCTG-3'
AAATAGGCGTATCACGAGGCCCTTTCGTCTTCACCTCGAGAAATCATAAAAAATTTATTTGCTTTGTGAG
CGGATAACAATTATAATAGATTCAATTGTGAGCGGATAACAATTTCACACAGAATTCATTAAAGAGGAGA
AATTAACTATGAAACATCACCATCACCATCACCATAGCGATTACGACATCCCCACTACTGAGAATCTTTA
TTTTCAGGGATCTGCTGACGGTCAGATGCCCTTCTCCTGCCACTACCCAAGCCGCCTGCGCCGAGACCCC
TTCCGGGACTCTCCCCTCTCCTCTCGCCTGCTGGATGATGGCTTTGGCATGGACCCCTTCCCAGACGACT
TGACAGCCTCTTGGCCCGACTGGGCTCTGCCTCGTCTCTCCTCCGCCTGGCCAGGCACCCTAAGGTCGGG
CATGGTGCCCCGGGGCCCCACTGCCACCGCCAGGTTTGGGGTGCCTGCCGAGGGCAGGACCCCCCCACCC
TTCCCTGGGGAGCCCTGGAAAGTGTGTGTGAATGTGCACAGCTTCAAGCCAGAGGAGTTGATGGTGAAGA
CCAAAGATGGATACGTGGAGGTGTCTGGCAAACATGAAGAGAAACAGCAAGAAGGTGGCATTGTTTCTAA
GAACTTCACAAAGAAAATCCAGCTTCCTGCAGAGGTGGATCCTGTGACAGTATTTGCCTCACTTTCCCCA
GAGGGTCTGCTGATCATCGAAGCTCCCCAGGTCCCTCCTTACTCAACATTTGGAGAGAGCAGTTTCAACA
ACGAGCTTCCCCAGGACAGCCAGGAAGTCACCTGTACCTGAGCGGCCGCTCGACCTGCAGCCAAGCTTAA
TTAGCTGAGCTTGGACTCCTGTTGATAGAT
